>Addgene plasmid #231787 | pCMV-YR-ICUE-mVenus | addgene full sequence | sequence record 464050 | Addgene NGS Result
GTCAATACGGGATAATACCGCGCCACATAGCAGAACTTTAAAAGTGCTCATCATTGGAAAACGTTCTTCG
GGGCGAAAACTCTCAAGGATCTTACCGCTGTTGAGATCCAGTTCGATGTAACCCACTCGTGCACCCAACT
GATCTTCAGCATCTTTTACTTTCACCAGCGTTTCTGGGTGAGCAAAAACAGGAAGGCAAAATGCCGCAAA
AAAGGGAATAAGGGCGACACGGAAATGTTGAATACTCATACTCTTCCTTTTTCAATATTATTGAAGCATT
TATCAGGGTTATTGTCTCATGAGCGGATACATATTTGAATGTATTTAGAAAAATAAACAAATAGGGGTTC
CGCGCACATTTCCCCGAAAAGTGCCACCTGACGTCGACGGATCGGGAGATCTCCCGATCCCCTATGGTGC
ACTCTCAGTACAATCTGCTCTGATGCCGCATAGTTAAGCCAGTATCTGCTCCCTGCTTGTGTGTTGGAGG
TCGCTGAGTAGTGCGCGAGCAAAATTTAAGCTACAACAAGGCAAGGCTTGACCGACAATTGCATGAAGAA
TCTGCTTAGGGTTAGGCGTTTTGCGCTGCTTCGCGATGTACGGGCCAGATATACGCGTTGACATTGATTA
TTGACTAGTTATTAATAGTAATCAATTACGGGGTCATTAGTTCATAGCCCATATATGGAGTTCCGCGTTA
CATAACTTACGGTAAATGGCCCGCCTGGCTGACCGCCCAACGACCCCCGCCCATTGACGTCAATAATGAC
GTATGTTCCCATAGTAACGCCAATAGGGACTTTCCATTGACGTCAATGGGTGGAGTATTTACGGTAAACT
GCCCACTTGGCAGTACATCAAGTGTATCATATGCCAAGTACGCCCCCTATTGACGTCAATGACGGTAAAT
GGCCCGCCTGGCATTATGCCCAGTACATGACCTTATGGGACTTTCCTACTTGGCAGTACATCTACGTATT
AGTCATCGCTATTACCATGGTGATGCGGTTTTGGCAGTACATCAATGGGCGTGGATAGCGGTTTGACTCA
CGGGGATTTCCAAGTCTCCACCCCATTGACGTCAATGGGAGTTTGTTTTGGCACCAAAATCAACGGGACT
TTCCAAAATGTCGTAACAACTCCGCCCCATTGACGCAAATGGGCGGTAGGCGTGTACGGTGGGAGGTCTA
TATAAGCAGAGCTCTCTGGCTAACTAGAGAACCCACTGCTTACTGGCTTATCGAAATTAATACGACTCAC
TATAGGGAGACCCAAGCTTGCGGCCGCCACCATGGTGCGGGGTTCTCATCATCATCATCATCATGGTATG
GCTAGCATGACTGGTGGACAGCAAATGGGTCGGGATCTGTACGACGATGACGATAAGGATCCCATGGTGA
GCAAGGGCGAGGAGGATAACATGGCCATCATCAAGGAGTTCATGCGCTTCAAGGTGCACATGGAGGGCTC
CGTGAACGGCCACGAGTTCGAGATCGAGGGCGAGGGCGAGGGCCGCCCCTACGAGGGCACCCAGACCGCC
AAGCTGAAGGTGACCAAGGGTGGCCCCCTGCCCTTCGCCTGGGACATCCTGTCCCCTCAGTTCATGTACG
GCTCCAAGGCCTACGTGAAGCACCCCGCCGACATCCCCGACTACTTGAAGCTGTCCTTCCCCGAGGGCTT
CAAGTGGGAGCGCGTGATGAACTTCGAGGACGGCGGCGTGGTGACCGTGACCCAGGACTCCTCCCTGCAG
GACGGCGAGTTCATCTACAAGGTGAAGCTGCGCGGCACCAACTTCCCCTCCGACGGCCCCGTAATGCAGA
AGAAGACCATGGGCTGGGAGGCCTCCTCCGAGCGGATGTACCCCGAGGACGGCGCCCTGAAGGGCGAGAT
CAAGCAGAGGCTGAAGCTGAAGGACGGCGGCCACTACGACGCTGAGGTCAAGACCACCTACAAGGCCAAG
AAGCCCGTGCAGCTGCCCGGCGCCTACAACGTCAACATCAAGTTGGACATCACCTCCCACAACGAGGACT
ACACCATCGTGGAACAGTACGAACGCGCCGAGGGCCGCCACTCCACCGGCGGCATGGACGAGCTGTACAA
GAGATCTCCCGTGGGAACTCATGAGATGGAGGAGGAGTTGGCCGAAGCTGTGGCCCTGCTCTCCCAGCGG
GGGCCTGACGCCCTGCTCACTGTGGCACTTCGAAAGCCCCCAGGTCAGCGCACGGATGAAGAGCTGGACC
TCATCTTTGAGGAGCTGCTGCACATCAAGGCTGTGGCCCACCTCTCCAACTCGGTGAAGCGAGAATTAGC
GGCTGTTCTGCTCTTTGAACCACACAGCAAGGCAGGGACCGTGTTGTTCAGCCAGGGGGACAAGGGCACT
TCGTGGTACATTATCTGGAAGGGATCTGTCAACGTGGTGACCCATGGCAAGGGGCTGGTGACCACCCTGC
ATGAGGGAGATGATTTTGGACAGCTGGCTCTGGTGAATGATGCACCCCGGGCAGCCACCATCATCCTGCG
AGAAGACAACTGTCATTTCCTGCGTGTGGACAAGCAGGACTTCAACCGTATCATCAAGGATGTGGAGGCA
AAGACCATGCGGCTGGAAGAACATGGCAAAGTGGTGCTGGTGCTGGAGAGAGCCTCTCAGGGCGCCGGCC
CTTCCCGACCCCCAACCCCAGGCAGGAACCGGTATACAGTGATGTCTGGCACCCCAGAGAAGATCCTAGA
GCTTCTGTTGGAGGCCATGGGACCAGATTCCAGTGCTCATGACCAAACAGAGACATTCCTCAGCGACTTC
CTCCTGACCCACAGGGTCTTCATGCCCAGCGCCCAACTCTGCGCTGCCCTTCTGCACCACTTCCATGTGG
AGCCTGCGGGTGGCAGCGAGCAGGAGCGCAGCACCTACGTCTGCAACAAGAGGCAGCAGATCTTGCGGCT
GGTCAGCCAGTGGGTGGCCCTGTATGGCTCCATGCTCCACACTGACCCTGTGGCCACCAGCTTCCTCCAG
AAACTCTCAGACCTGGTGGGCAGGGACACCCGACTCAGCAACCTGCTGAGGGAGCAGTGGCCAGAGAGGC
GGCGATGCCACAGGTTGGAGAATGGCTGTGGGAATGCATCTCCTCAGATGAAGGCCCGGAACTTGCCTGT
TTGGCTCCCCAACCAGGACGAGCCCCTTCCTGGCAGCAGCTGTGCCATCCAAGTTGGGGATAAAGTCCCC
TATGACATCTGCCGGCCAGACCACTCAGTGTTGACCCTGCAGCTGCCTGTGACAGCCTCCGTGAGAGAGG
TGATGGCAGCGTTGGCCCAGGAGGATGGCTGGACCAAGGGGCAGGTGCTGGTGAAGGTCAATTCTGCAGG
TGATGCCATTGGCCTGCAGCCAGATGCCCGTGGTGTGGCCACATCTCTGGGGCTCAATGAGCGTCTCTTT
GTTGTCAACCCACAGGAAGCGCATGAGCTGATCCCACACCCTGACCAGCTGGGGCCCACTGTGGGCTCTG
CTGAGGGGCTGGACCTGGTGAGTGCCAAGGACCTGGCAGGCCAGCTGACGGACCACGACTGGAGCCTCTT
CAACAGTATCCACCAGGTGGAGCTGATCCACTATGTGCTGGGCCCCCAGCATCTGCGGGATGTCACCACC
GCCAACCTGGAGCGCTTCATGCGCCGCTTCAATGAGCTGCAGTACTGGGTGGCCACCGAGCTGTGTCTCT
GCCCCGTGCCCGGCCCCCGGGCCCAGCTGCTCAGGAAGTTCATTAAGCTGGCGGCCCACCTCAAGGAGCA
GAAGAATCTCAATTCCTTCTTTGCCGTCATGTTTGGCCTCAGCAACTCGGCCATCAGCCACCTAGCCCAC
ACCTGGGAGCGGCTGCCCCACAAAGTCCGGAAGCTGTACTCCGCCCTCGAGAGGCTGCTGGACCCCTCAT
GGAACCACCGGGTATACCGACTGGCCCTCGCCAAGCTCTCCCCTCCTGTCATCCCCTTCATGCCCCTTCT
TCTCAAAGACATGACCTTCATTCATGAGGGAAACCACACACTAGTGGAGAATCTCATCAACTTTGAGAAG
ATGAGAATGATGGCCAGAGTCGCGCGGATGCTGCACCACTGCCGAAGCCACAACCCTGTGCCTCTCTCAC
CACTCAGAAGCCGAGTTTCCCACCTCCACGAGGACAGCCAGGTGGCGAGGATTTCCACATGCTCGGAGCA
GTCCCTGAGCACCCGGAGTCCAGCCAGCACCTGGGCTTATGTCCAGCAGCTGAAGGTCATTGACAACCAG
CGGGAACTCTCCCGCCTCTCCCGAGAGCTGGAGCCAGGTACCATGGTGAGCAAGGGCGAGGAGCTGTTCA
CCGGGGTGGTGCCCATCCTGGTCGAGCTGGACGGCGACGTAAACGGCCACAAGTTCAGCGTGTCCGGCGA
GGGCGAGGGCGATGCCACCTACGGCAAGCTGACCCTGAAGCTGATCTGCACCACCGGCAAGCTGCCCGTG
CCCTGGCCCACCCTCGTGACCACCCTGGGCTACGGCCTGCAGTGCTTCGCCCGCTACCCCGACCACATGA
AGCAGCACGACTTCTTCAAGTCCGCCATGCCCGAAGGCTACGTCCAGGAGCGCACCATCTTCTTCAAGGA
CGACGGCAACTACAAGACCCGCGCCGAGGTGAAGTTCGAGGGCGACACCCTGGTGAACCGCATCGAGCTG
AAGGGCATCGACTTCAAGGAGGACGGCAACATCCTGGGGCACAAGCTGGAGTACAACTACAACAGCCACA
ACGTCTATATCACCGCCGACAAGCAGAAGAACGGCATCAAGGCCAACTTCAAGATCCGCCACAACATCGA
GGACGGCGGCGTGCAGCTCGCCGACCACTACCAGCAGAACACCCCCATCGGCGACGGCCCCGTGCTGCTG
CCCGACAACCACTACCTGAGCTACCAGTCCAAGCTGAGCAAAGACCCCAACGAGAAGCGCGATCACATGG
TCCTGCTGGAGTTCGTGACCGCCGCCGGGATCACTCTCGGCATGGACGAGCTGTACAAGTAAGAATTCAA
GAAGAAGAAGAAGAGCAAGACCAAGTGCGTGATCATGTAATCTAGAGGGCCCTATTCTATAGTGTCACCT
AAATGCTAGAGCTCGCTGATCAGCCTCGACTGTGCCTTCTAGTTGCCAGCCATCTGTTGTTTGCCCCTCC
CCCGTGCCTTCCTTGACCCTGGAAGGTGCCACTCCCACTGTCCTTTCCTAATAAAATGAGGAAATTGCAT
CGCATTGTCTGAGTAGGTGTCATTCTATTCTGGGGGGTGGGGTGGGGCAGGACAGCAAGGGGGAGGATTG
GGAAGACAATAGCAGGCATGCTGGGGATGCGGTGGGCTCTATGGCTTCTGAGGCGGAAAGAACCAGCTGG
GGCTCTAGGGGGTATCCCC
[124 nt withheld, positions 5410-5533]
C
[91 nt withheld, positions 5535-5625]
A
[49 nt withheld, positions 5627-5675]
CCTTTGACGTTGGAGTCCACGTTCTTT
[37 nt withheld, positions 5703-5739]
ACCCTATCTCGGTCTATTCTTTTGATTTATAAGGGATTTTGCCGATTTCGGCCTATTGGTTAAAAAATGA
GCTGATTTAACAAAAATTTAACGCGAATTAATTCTGTGGAATGTGTGTCAGTTAGGGTGTGGAAAGTCCC
CAGGCTCCCCAGCAGGCAGAAGTATGCAAAGCATGCATCTCAATTAGTCAGCAACCAGGTGTGGAAAGTC
CCCAGGCTCCCCAGCAGGCAGAAGTATGCAAAGCATGCATCTCAATTAGTCAGCAACCATAGTCCCGCCC
CTAACTCCGCCCATCCCGCCCCTAACTCCGCCCAGTTCCGCCCATTCTCCGCCCCATGGCTGACTAATTT
TTTTTATTTATGCAGAGGCCGAGGCCGCCTCTGCCTCTGAGCTATTCCAGAAGTAGTGAGGAGGCTTTTT
TGGAGGCCTAGGCTTTTGCAAAAAGCTCCCGGGAGCTTGTATATCCATTTTCGGATCTGATCAAGAGACA
GGATGAGGATCGTTTCGCATGATTGAACAAGATGGATTGCACGCAGGTTCTCCGGCCGCTTGGGTGGAGA
GGCTATTCGGCTATGACTGGGCACAACAGACAATCGGCTGCTCTGATGCCGCCGTGTTCCGGCTGTCAGC
GCAGGGGCGCCCGGTTCTTTTTGTCAAGACCGACCTGTCCGGTGCCCTGAATGAACTGCAGGACGAGGCA
GCGCGGCTATCGTGGCTGGCCACGACGGGCGTTCCTTGCGCAGCTGTGCTCGACGTTGTCACTGAAGCGG
GAAGGGACTGGCTGCTATTGGGCGAAGTGCCGGGGCAGGATCTCCTGTCATCTCACCTTGCTCCTGCCGA
GAAAGTATCCATCATGGCTGATGCAATGCGGCGGCTGCATACGCTTGATCCGGCTACCTGCCCATTCGAC
CACCAAGCGAAACATCGCATCGAGCGAGCACGTACTCGGATGGAAGCCGGTCTTGTCGATCAGGATGATC
TGGACGAAGAGCATCAGGGGCTCGCGCCAGCCGAACTGTTCGCCAGGCTCAAGGCGCGCATGCCCGACGG
CGAGGATCTCGTCGTGACCCATGGCGATGCCTGCTTGCCGAATATCATGGTGGAAAATGGCCGCTTTTCT
GGATTCATCGACTGTGGCCGGCTGGGTGTGGCGGACCGCTATCAGGACATAGCGTTGGCTACCCGTGATA
TTGCTGAAGAGCTTGGCGGCGAATGGGCTGACCGCTTCCTCGTGCTTTACGGTATCGCCGCTCCCGATTC
GCAGCGCATCGCCTTCTATCGCCTTCTTGACGAGTTCTTCTGAGCGGGACTCTGGGGTTCGAAATGACCG
ACCAAGCGACGCCCAACCTGCCATCACGAGATTTCGATTCCACCGCCGCCTTCTATGAAAGGTTGGGCTT
CGGAATCGTTTTCCGGGACGCCGGCTGGATGATCCTCCAGCGCGGGGATCTCATGCTGGAGTTCTTCGCC
CACCCCAACTTGTTTATTGCAGCTTATAATGGTTACAAATAAAGCAATAGCATCACAAATTTCACAAATA
AAGCATTTTTTTCACTGCATTCTAGTTGTGGTTTGTCCAAACTCATCAATGTATCTTATCATGTCTGTAT
ACCGTCGACCTCTAGCTAGAGCTTGGCGTAATCATGGTCATAGCTGTTTCCTGTGTGAAATTGTTATCCG
CTCACAATTCCACACAACATACGAGCCGGAAGCATAAAGTGTAAAGCCTGGGGTGCCTAATGAGTGAGCT
AACTCACATTAATTGCGTTGCGCTCACTGCCCGCTTTCCAGTCGGGAAACCTGTCGTGCCAGCTGCATTA
ATGAATCGGCCAACGCGCGGGGAGAGGCGGTTTGCGTATTGGGCGCTCTTCCGCTTCCTCGCTCACTGAC
TCGCTGCGCTCGGTCGTTCGGCTGCGGCGAGCGGTATCAGCTCACTCAAAGGCGGTAATACGGTTATCCA
CAGAATCAGGGGATAACGCAGGAAAGAACATGTGAGCAAAAGGCCAGCAAAAGGCCAGGAACCGTAAAAA
GGCCGCGTTGCTGGCGTTTTTCCATAGGCTCCGCCCCCCTGACGAGCATCACAAAAATCGACGCTCAAGT
CAGAGGTGGCGAAACCCGACAGGACTATAAAGATACCAGGCGTTTCCCCCTGGAAGCTCCCTCGTGCGCT
CTCCTGTTCCGACCCTGCCGCTTACCGGATACCTGTCCGCCTTTCTCCCTTCGGGAAGCGTGGCGCTTTC
TCATAGCTCACGCTGTAGGTATCTCAGTTCGGTGTAGGTCGTTCGCTCCAAGCTGGGCTGTGTGCACGAA
CCCCCCGTTCAGCCCGACCGCTGCGCCTTATCCGGTAACTATCGTCTTGAGTCCAACCCGGTAAGACACG
ACTTATCGCCACTGGCAGCAGCCACTGGTAACAGGATTAGCAGAGCGAGGTATGTAGGCGGTGCTACAGA
GTTCTTGAAGTGGTGGCCTAACTACGGCTACACTAGAAGAACAGTATTTGGTATCTGCGCTCTGCTGAAG
CCAGTTACCTTCGGAAAAAGAGTTGGTAGCTCTTGATCCGGCAAACAAACCACCGCTGGTAGCGGTGGTT
TTTTTGTTTGCAAGCAGCAGATTACGCGCAGAAAAAAAGGATCTCAAGAAGATCCTTTGATCTTTTCTAC
GGGGTCTGACGCTCAGTGGAACGAAAACTCACGTTAAGGGATTTTGGTCATGAGATTATCAAAAAGGATC
TTCACCTAGATCCTTTTAAATTAAAAATGAAGTTTTAAATCAATCTAAAGTATATATGAGTAAACTTGGT
CTGACAGTTACCAATGCTTAATCAGTGAGGCACCTATCTCAGCGATCTGTCTATTTCGTTCATCCATAGT
TGCCTGACTCCCCGTCGTGTAGATAACTACGATACGGGAGGGCTTACCATCTGGCCCCAGTGCTGCAATG
ATACCGCGAGACCCACGCTCACCGGCTCCAGATTTATCAGCAATAAACCAGCCAGCCGGAAGGGCCGAGC
GCAGAAGTGGTCCTGCAACTTTATCCGCCTCCATCCAGTCTATTAATTGTTGCCGGGAAGCTAGAGTAAG
TAGTTCGCCAGTTAATAGTTTGCGCAACGTTGTTGCCATTGCTACAGGCATCGTGGTGTCACGCTCGTCG
TTTGGTATGGCTTCATTCAGCTCCGGTTCCCAACGATCAAGGCGAGTTACATGATCCCCCATGTTGTGCA
AAAAAGCGGTTAGCTCCTTCGGTCCTCCGATCGTTGTCAGAAGTAAGTTGGCCGCAGTGTTATCACTCAT
GGTTATGGCAGCACTGCATAATTCTCTTACTGTCATGCCATCCGTAAGATGCTTTTCTGTGACTGGTGAG
TACTCAACCAAGTCATTCTGAGAATAGTGTATGCGGCGACCGAGTTGCTCTTGCCCGGC
Features (pLannotate 1.2.2; 26 found; start..end, strand, type, name):
    250..354     -  promoter       AmpR promoter: bla
    413..465     -  misc_feature   bom (fragment): basis of mobility region from pBR322
    620..999     +  enhancer       CMV enhancer: human cytomegalovirus immediate early enhancer
   1000..1203    +  promoter       CMV promoter: human cytomegalovirus (CMV) immediate early promoter
   1199..1232    +  LTR            5' LTR (truncated) (fragment): truncated 5' long terminal repeat (LTR) from HIV-1
   1248..1266    +  promoter       T7 promoter: promoter for bacteriophage T7 RNA polymerase
   1307..1327    +  CDS            capTEV™ (fragment): composite tag for in vivo biotinylation, TEV protease cleavage, and 6xHis tagging
   1328..1360    +  CDS            T7 tag (gene 10 leader): leader peptide from bacteriophage T7 gene 10 promotes efficient translation in E. coli
   1364..1387    +  CDS            Xpress™ tag: Xpress™ epitope tag, including an enterokinase recognition and cleavage site
   1394..2101    +  CDS            mCherry: mCherry is a basic (constitutively fluorescent) red fluorescent protein published in 2004, derived from Discosoma sp.. It is reported to be a very rapidly-maturing monomer with low acid sensitivity.
   2108..4306    +  CDS            RAPGEF3 (fragment): RPGF3_HUMAN - Also known as CGEF1, EPAC, EPAC1. Experimental evidence at protein level: Swiss-Prot protein existence level 1. Guanine nucleotide exchange factor (GEF) for RAP1A and RAP2A small GTPases that is activated by binding cAMP. Through simultaneous binding of PDE3B to RAPGEF3 and PIK3R6 is assembled in a signaling complex in which it activates the PI3K gamma complex and which is involved in angiogenesis. Plays a role in the modulation of the cAMP- induced dynamic control of endothelial barrier function through a pathway that is independent on Rho-mediated signaling. Required for the ac
   4313..5032    +  CDS            mVenus: Venus YFP with monomerizing A206K mutation (Nagai et al., 2002; Kremers et al., 2006) mammalian codon-optimized
   5096..5114    -  promoter       SP6 promoter: promoter for bacteriophage SP6 RNA polymerase
   5140..5364    +  polyA_signal   bGH poly(A) signal: bovine growth hormone polyadenylation signal
   5368..5389    +  promoter       SV40 promoter (fragment): SV40 enhancer and early promoter
   5410..5838    +  rep_origin     f1 ori (sequence partly withheld): f1 bacteriophage origin of replication; arrow indicates direction of (+) strand synthesis
   5852..6181    +  promoter       SV40 promoter: SV40 enhancer and early promoter
   6248..7039    +  CDS            neo: KKA2_KLEPN - Also known as kan, nptII. Experimental evidence at protein level: Swiss-Prot protein existence level 1. Resistance to kanamycin, neomycin, paromomycin, ribostamycin, butirosin and gentamicin B. From Klebsiella pneumoniae.
   7063..7221    +  CDS            ble (fragment): BLE_KLEPN - Experimental evidence at protein level: Swiss-Prot protein existence level 1. Binding protein with a strong affinity to the bleomycin family of antibiotics. Binds to CL990; an antimitotic-antibiotic compound. From Klebsiella pneumoniae.
   7216..7337    +  polyA_signal   SV40 poly(A) signal: SV40 polyadenylation signal
   7410..7426    -  protein_bind   lac operator: The lac repressor binds to the lac operator to inhibit transcription in E. coli. This inhibition can be relieved by adding lactose or isopropyl-β-D-thiogalactopyranoside (IPTG). lac repressor encoded by lacI
   7434..7464    -  promoter       lac promoter: promoter for the E. coli lac operon
   7479..7500    -  protein_bind   CAP binding site: CAP binding activates transcription in the presence of cAMP. E. coli catabolite activator protein
   7513..7605    -  CDS            lacI (fragment): lac repressor; lacI; The lac repressor binds to the lac operator to inhibit transcription in E. coli. This inhibition can be relieved by adding lactose or isopropyl-β-D-thiogalactopyranoside (IPTG).
   7788..8376    -  rep_origin     ori: high-copy-number ColE1/pMB1/pBR322/pUC origin of replication
   8547..249     -  CDS            AmpR (across the origin): β-lactamase; bla; confers resistance to ampicillin, carbenicillin, and related antibiotics
