[The description below was written by a language model from this plasmid's Addgene catalogue record and pLannotate feature annotations shown in this document.]
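Description:
pCMV-YR-ICUE-mVenus is a mammalian expression plasmid of about 9.2 kb that encodes YR-ICUE-mVenus, a synthetic, genetically encoded indicator for visualizing cAMP dynamics in living cells. It is propagated in E. coli as a high-copy plasmid through a ColE1/pUC-type origin and selected with ampicillin via the β-lactamase gene. The backbone also carries an f1 phage origin and a separate SV40 early promoter–neomycin phosphotransferase cassette with an SV40 polyadenylation signal. That cassette would permit G418 selection of stably transfected mammalian cells, although the record does not mention such use.

The sensor is transcribed from the human CMV immediate-early enhancer and promoter and terminated by the bovine growth hormone polyadenylation signal. The annotated open reading frame begins with a short N-terminal leader containing a His-tag-like fragment, the T7 gene 10 leader and an Xpress epitope. This is followed by mCherry, a large fragment of human RAPGEF3 (Epac1) and finally mVenus, the monomeric A206K variant of Venus. Epac1 binds cAMP directly, so placing it between a yellow and a red fluorescent protein fits a FRET-type design in which cAMP-induced conformational change alters energy transfer from mVenus to mCherry. The record itself does not spell out the readout mechanism. Flanking T7 and SP6 promoters are standard backbone features, and several small annotated fragments (HIV-1 LTR, bom, lacI, ble) appear to be vector remnants or partial matches rather than functional elements.

The associated publication concerns bright, photostable yellow fluorescent proteins for extended imaging, so this mVenus version may serve as a reference for versions built with other yellow proteins, though the record does not say so.
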