Addgene plasmid #231787: pCMV-YR-ICUE-mVenus
Purpose: Visualization of cAMP dynamics using YR-ICUE-mVenus
Depositing lab: Francois St-Pierre. Depositing organization: Baylor College of Medicine. Publication: Bright and photostable yellow fluorescent proteins for extended imaging. Lee J, Lai S, Yang S, Zhao S, Blanco FA, Lyons AC, Merino-Urteaga R, Ahrens JF, Nguyen NA, Liu H, Liu Z, Lambert GG, Shaner NC, Chen L, Tolias KF, Zhang J, Ha T, St-Pierre F. Nat Commun. 2025 Apr 4;16(1):3241. doi: 10.1038/s41467-025-58223-5. PubMed 40185748.
Backbone
  Vector backbone: pCMV
  Vector type: Mammalian Expression
Growth in bacteria
  Bacterial resistance: Ampicillin, 100 μg/mL
  Growth temperature: 37°C
  Growth strain: DH5alpha
  Copy number: High Copy
Gene/Insert
  Gene/Insert name: YR-ICUE-mVenus
  Species: Synthetic
  Promoter: CMV
  Cloning method: Unknown
Terms and licenses: Academic/Nonprofit Terms; Industry Terms: Not Available to Industry
How to cite: pCMV-YR-ICUE-mVenus was a gift from Francois St-Pierre (Addgene plasmid # 231787 ; http://n2t.net/addgene:231787 ; RRID:Addgene_231787)
